Addgene plasmid #202745: mCherry-FKBP-PIP4K2A-Kina
Purpose: expresses recruitable fluorescent protein-tagged enzyme
Depositing lab: Gerry Hammond. Depositing organization: University of Pittsburgh (University, School of Medicine, and Cancer Institute). Publication: A novel homeostatic mechanism tunes PI(4,5)P2-dependent signaling at the plasma membrane. Wills RC, Doyle CP, Zewe JP, Pacheco J, Hansen SD, Hammond GRV. J Cell Sci. 2023 Aug 3:jcs.261494. doi: 10.1242/jcs.261494. PubMed 37534432.
Backbone
  Vector backbone: pmCherry-C1
  Vector type: Mammalian Expression
Growth in bacteria
  Bacterial resistance: Kanamycin, 50 μg/mL
  Growth temperature: 37°C
  Growth strain: DH5alpha
  Copy number: High Copy
Gene/Insert
  Gene/Insert name: mCherry:FKBP1A(3-108) : [GGSA]4GG :PIP4K2A (33-406)
  Species: H. sapiens (human)
  Entrez Gene: PIP4K2A (a.k.a. PI5P4KA, PIP5K2A, PIP5KII-alpha, PIP5KIIA, PIPK)
  Cloning method: Gibson Cloning
Terms and licenses: Academic/Nonprofit Terms; Industry Terms: Not Available to Industry
Depositor comments: Please visit https://www.biorxiv.org/content/10.1101/2022.06.30.498262v3 for bioRxiv preprint.
How to cite: mCherry-FKBP-PIP4K2A-Kina was a gift from Gerry Hammond (Addgene plasmid # 202745 ; http://n2t.net/addgene:202745 ; RRID:Addgene_202745)
