[The description below was written by a language model from this plasmid's Addgene catalogue record and pLannotate feature annotations shown in this document.]
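Description:
mCherry-FKBP-PIP4K2A-Kina is a 6,261 bp mammalian expression plasmid built on the pmCherry-C1 backbone. It is maintained in bacteria through a high-copy ColE1/pUC-type origin and selected with kanamycin. The single Tn5 NeoR/KanR gene sits downstream of both a bacterial bla promoter and the SV40 enhancer/early promoter, and is terminated by the HSV TK polyadenylation signal, so the same marker can also confer G418 resistance in mammalian cells. An f1 origin is present as well. The short ble, bGH poly(A) and SV40 large T antigen annotations are small fragments, most likely incidental matches to backbone sequence rather than functional parts. The depositor sequence and the repository's sequencing result are the same length and carry the same features, simply in opposite orientations.

The payload is a single fusion open reading frame driven by the CMV immediate early enhancer and promoter and terminated by the SV40 poly(A) signal. From the N-terminus it comprises mCherry, residues 3–108 of human FKBP1A (FKBP12), a flexible [GGSA]4GG linker, and residues 33–406 of human PIP4K2A. PIP4K2A is the lipid kinase that phosphorylates PtdIns5P to produce PI(4,5)P2. The record does not explain the "Kina" suffix, though it presumably marks this truncated portion of the enzyme.

The stated purpose is to express a recruitable, fluorescently tagged enzyme. FKBP fusions are typically used in chemically induced dimerisation, where rapamycin bridges FKBP to an FRB domain anchored at a chosen membrane. That partner is not encoded here and would have to be supplied separately. mCherry allows the protein's relocalisation to be followed by live imaging. The associated work concerns homeostatic control of PI(4,5)P2 signalling at the plasma membrane.
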