Features (pLannotate 1.2.2; 17 found; start..end, strand, type, name):
    313..417     -  promoter       AmpR promoter: bla
    444..872     +  rep_origin     f1 ori (sequence partly withheld): f1 bacteriophage origin of replication; arrow indicates direction of (+) strand synthesis
    906..1027    -  polyA_signal   SV40 poly(A) signal: SV40 polyadenylation signal
   1050..1134    -  CDS            large T antigen (fragment): large T antigen from SV40 (simian virus 40)
   1160..2281    -  CDS            PIP4K2A (fragment): PI42A_HUMAN - Also known as PI5P4KA, PIP5K2, PIP5K2A. Experimental evidence at protein level: Swiss-Prot protein existence level 1. Catalyzes the phosphorylation of phosphatidylinositol 5- phosphate (PtdIns5P) on the fourth hydroxyl of the myo-inositol ring, to form phosphatidylinositol 4,5-bisphosphate (PtdIns(4,5)P2) (PubMed:9367159, PubMed:23326584). Has both ATP- and GTP-dependent kinase activities (PubMed:26774281). May exert its function by regulating the levels of PtdIns5P, which functions in the cytosol by increasing AKT activity and in the nucleus signals through ING2 (PubMed:18364242
   2281..2311    -  misc_feature   MCS (fragment): multiple cloning site
   2375..2697    -  CDS            FKBP (fragment): human FK506-binding protein FKBP12
   2738..2755    -  misc_feature   MCS (fragment): multiple cloning site
   2756..3463    -  CDS            mCherry: mCherry is a basic (constitutively fluorescent) red fluorescent protein published in 2004, derived from Discosoma sp.. It is reported to be a very rapidly-maturing monomer with low acid sensitivity.
   3508..3711    -  promoter       CMV promoter: human cytomegalovirus (CMV) immediate early promoter
   3712..4015    -  enhancer       CMV enhancer: human cytomegalovirus immediate early enhancer
   4190..4778    -  rep_origin     ori: high-copy-number ColE1/pMB1/pBR322/pUC origin of replication
   5000..5016    +  polyA_signal   bGH poly(A) signal (fragment): bovine growth hormone polyadenylation signal
   5107..5154    -  polyA_signal   HSV TK poly(A) signal: herpes simplex virus thymidine kinase polyadenylation signal (Cole and Stacy, 1985)
   5213..5365    -  CDS            ble (fragment): BLE_KLEPN - Experimental evidence at protein level: Swiss-Prot protein existence level 1. Binding protein with a strong affinity to the bleomycin family of antibiotics. Binds to CL990; an antimitotic-antibiotic compound. From Klebsiella pneumoniae.
   5386..6180    -  CDS            NeoR/KanR: aminoglycoside phosphotransferase from Tn5; aph(3')-II (or nptII); confers resistance to neomycin, kanamycin, and G418 (Geneticin®)
   6215..311     -  promoter       SV40 promoter (across the origin): SV40 enhancer and early promoter
>Addgene plasmid #202745 | mCherry-FKBP-PIP4K2A-Kina | addgene full sequence | sequence record 398134 | Addgene NGS Result
ATAGCTCAGAGGCCGAGGCGGCCTCGGCCTCTGCATAAATAAAAAAAATTAGTCAGCCATGGGGCGGAGA
ATGGGCGGAACTGGGCGGAGTTAGGGGCGGGATGGGCGGAGTTAGGGGCGGGACTATGGTTGCTGACTAA
TTGAGATGCATGCTTTGCATACTTCTGCCTGCTGGGGAGCCTGGGGACTTTCCACACCTGGTTGCTGACT
AATTGAGATGCATGCTTTGCATACTTCTGCCTGCTGGGGAGCCTGGGGACTTTCCACACCCTAACTGACA
CACATTCCACAGCTGGTTCTTTCCGCCTCAGGACTCTTCCTTTTTCAATATTATTGAAGCATTTATCAGG
GTTATTGTCTCATGAGCGGATACATATTTGAATGTATTTAGAAAAATAAACAAATAGGGGTTCCGCGCAC
ATTTCCCCGAAAAGTGCCACCTG
[124 nt withheld, positions 444-567]
C
[91 nt withheld, positions 569-659]
A
[49 nt withheld, positions 661-709]
CCTTTGACGTTGGAGTCCACGTTCTTT
[37 nt withheld, positions 737-773]
ACCCTATCTCGGTCTATTCTTTTGATTTATAAGGGATTTTGCCGATTTCGGCCTATTGGTTAAAAAATGA
GCTGATTTAACAAAAATTTAACGCGAATTTTAACAAAATATTAACGCTTACAATTTACGCGTTAAGATAC
ATTGATGAGTTTGGACAAACCACAACTAGAATGCAGTGAAAAAAATGCTTTATTTGTGAAATTTGTGATG
CTATTGCTTTATTTGTAACCATTATAAGCTGCAATAAACAAGTTAACAACAACAATTGCATTCATTTTAT
GTTTCAGGTTCAGGGGGAGGTGTGGGAGGTTTTTTAAAGCAAGTAAAACCTCTACAAATGTGGTATGGCT
GATTATGATCAGTTATCTAGATCCGGTGGATCCTTACGTCAAGATGTGGCCAATAAAGTCCAAAAAGCGC
TTTGAATACTGTTCTGGGTTCACGGTGGAGATCTCCGCGCCAGCGCCATGTTTAACAGTTTTTGCAGCAT
GGGCAGCTTTCTTTTTTGCATCATAATGAGTAAGGATGTCAATAATTGCCATGAAGTACACCTCCTTCCT
AGGCGAGTTTTCATGGCACTTAATTCCATAGACGTCGATGTTCGGATCGAACTCCCCGGGAGCCAGGGGT
GGTGAGCTGTTCAGTGTATTCCCGGGGCTATCTGGGGGGGTTCCCACCGGGTGGGTGCCATCGCTCTCGC
CCTCCTCCTCCCCATCGTTCTCCTCACACTCCACTTCCTCCTGTTCGGCTCTCTCCACATCATGAATTCC
CACCAGCAGACTGTAGTCCATGAGCTTCAGCTGGGCCAGAAACTCAACATCCTTTTTTAGTTTTTCCAGG
AAGACCTTCTTGCTGTTGTCATCAATATAAATCTTTTGGCCCTCATTAATGAAATCATTATCTTTCAGAG
TTGGCAGTTCTTTGGCCTTTTCTTTGTCACTAGCTTCTCTAGCCACTGTAGAGCCCTTTAAGTCGTATTT
CCTATACACAGACAAACGGTGGCTGAATACATTTCTTGTAACTATCACATATATTTCAACTCCATCAACA
TTAAGCCGGTACATGCCCAAGAACTGGGGAAGAAGGGTGATCCCATGACATTCCACTATGTACTGGTGGT
ATTTCTTCAGGATGTTGTGCATTTCGGCCACGTCTTCACTGGTAATAGTCTTGATGATGTATCTTTTGTC
GTAGGAAGTGTGAAAACGAGCTCCACTGCGGGCCTGGGAGTCGTTGGGGAGGGGTGCGCTCCTGGTCAGG
GAATTCTGGAAATCTTGATCATCAATTCCAAACCTCTCCCGCAGGTTACGGAAGACCATCGGGCAGTATT
CCTTAAACTTGAAATGGCTCGGCATGTTTTCTTTGTTAAAAAGGTGATTGTCCACCTTTATTTTTGAATA
GGCTTTGAAGTCATCTGGCATCAACATAACAGGGATTTGAACATGGCTCAGTTCATTGATCGAGTGGTTT
ACCCCCCACATGAGGACGCTGAGCAGCGGGTCGCTGGCGTCGACTGCAGAATTCGAAGCTTGAGCTCGCG
GACCACCAGCACTACCACCAGCACTACCACCAGCACTACCACCAGCACTACCACCAGCACTTTCCAGTTT
TAGAAGCTCCACATCGAAGACGAGAGTGGCATGTGGTGGGATGATGCCTGGGTGCCCAGTGGCACCATAG
GCATAATCTGGAGATATAGTCAGTTTGGCTCTCTGACCCACACTCATCTGGGCAACCCCTTCTTCCCAGC
CTCGGATCACCTCCTGCTTGCCTAGCATAAACTTAAAGGGCTTGTTTCTGTCCCGGGAGGAATCAAATTT
CTTTCCATCTTCAAGCATCCCGGTGTAGTGCACCACGCAGGTCTGGCCGCGCTTGGGGAAGGTGCGCCCG
TCTCCTGGGGAGATGGTTTCCACCTGCACTCCCAGCGCCGCTCGAGCTGCTCCTCCTGCTCCCGCGGCCG
CGCTTCGAGATCTGAGTCCGGACTTGTACAGCTCGTCCATGCCGCCGGTGGAGTGGCGGCCCTCGGCGCG
TTCGTACTGTTCCACGATGGTGTAGTCCTCGTTGTGGGAGGTGATGTCCAACTTGATGTTGACGTTGTAG
GCGCCGGGCAGCTGCACGGGCTTCTTGGCCTTGTAGGTGGTCTTGACCTCAGCGTCGTAGTGGCCGCCGT
CCTTCAGCTTCAGCCTCTGCTTGATCTCGCCCTTCAGGGCGCCGTCCTCGGGGTACATCCGCTCGGAGGA
GGCCTCCCAGCCCATGGTCTTCTTCTGCATTACGGGGCCGTCGGAGGGGAAGTTGGTGCCGCGCAGCTTC
ACCTTGTAGATGAACTCGCCGTCCTGCAGGGAGGAGTCCTGGGTCACGGTCACCACGCCGCCGTCCTCGA
AGTTCATCACGCGCTCCCACTTGAAGCCCTCGGGGAAGGACAGCTTCAAGTAGTCGGGGATGTCGGCGGG
GTGCTTCACGTAGGCCTTGGAGCCGTACATGAACTGAGGGGACAGGATGTCCCAGGCGAAGGGCAGGGGG
CCACCCTTGGTCACCTTCAGCTTGGCGGTCTGGGTGCCCTCGTAGGGGCGGCCCTCGCCCTCGCCCTCGA
TCTCGAACTCGTGGCCGTTCACGGAGCCCTCCATGTGCACCTTGAAGCGCATGAACTCCTTGATGATGGC
CATGTTATCCTCCTCGCCCTTGCTCACCATGGTGGCGACCGGTAGCGCTAGCGGATCTGACGGTTCACTA
AACCAGCTCTGCTTATATAGACCTCCCACCGTACACGCCTACCGCCCATTTGCGTCAATGGGGCGGAGTT
GTTACGACATTTTGGAAAGTCCCGTTGATTTTGGTGCCAAAACAAACTCCCATTGACGTCAATGGGGTGG
AGACTTGGAAATCCCCGTGAGTCAAACCGCTATCCACGCCCATTGATGTACTGCCAAAACCGCATCACCA
TGGTAATAGCGATGACTAATACGTAGATGTACTGCCAAGTAGGAAAGTCCCATAAGGTCATGTACTGGGC
ATAATGCCAGGCGGGCCATTTACCGTCATTGACGTCAATAGGGGGCGTACTTGGCATATGATACACTTGA
TGTACTGCCAAGTGGGCAGTTTACCGTAAATACTCCACCCATTGACGTCAATGGAAAGTCCCTATTGGCG
TTACTATGGGAACATACGTCATTATTGACGTCAATGGGCGGGGGTCGTTGGGCGGTCAGCCAGGCGGGCC
ATTTACCGTAAGTTATGTAACGCGGAACTCCATATATGGGCTATGAACTAATGACCCCGTAATTGATTAC
TATTAATAACTAATGCATGGCGGTAATACGGTTATCCACAGAATCAGGGGATAACGCAGGAAAGAACATG
TGAGCAAAAGGCCAGCAAAAGGCCAGGAACCGTAAAAAGGCCGCGTTGCTGGCGTTTTTCCATAGGCTCC
GCCCCCCTGACGAGCATCACAAAAATCGACGCTCAAGTCAGAGGTGGCGAAACCCGACAGGACTATAAAG
ATACCAGGCGTTTCCCCCTGGAAGCTCCCTCGTGCGCTCTCCTGTTCCGACCCTGCCGCTTACCGGATAC
CTGTCCGCCTTTCTCCCTTCGGGAAGCGTGGCGCTTTCTCATAGCTCACGCTGTAGGTATCTCAGTTCGG
TGTAGGTCGTTCGCTCCAAGCTGGGCTGTGTGCACGAACCCCCCGTTCAGCCCGACCGCTGCGCCTTATC
CGGTAACTATCGTCTTGAGTCCAACCCGGTAAGACACGACTTATCGCCACTGGCAGCAGCCACTGGTAAC
AGGATTAGCAGAGCGAGGTATGTAGGCGGTGCTACAGAGTTCTTGAAGTGGTGGCCTAACTACGGCTACA
CTAGAAGAACAGTATTTGGTATCTGCGCTCTGCTGAAGCCAGTTACCTTCGGAAAAAGAGTTGGTAGCTC
TTGATCCGGCAAACAAACCACCGCTGGTAGCGGTGGTTTTTTTGTTTGCAAGCAGCAGATTACGCGCAGA
AAAAAAGGATCTCAAGAAGATCCTTTGATCTTTTCTACGGGGTCTGACGCTCAGTGGAACGAAAACTCAC
GTTAAGGGATTTTGGTCATGAGATTATCAAAAAGGATCTTCACCTAGATCCTTTTAAATTAAAAATGAAG
TTTTAAATCAATCTAAAGTATATATGAGTAACCTGAGGCTATGGCAGGGCCTGCCGCCCCGACGTTGGCT
GCGAGCCCTGGGCCTTCACCCGAACTTGGGGGGTGGGGTGGGGAAAAGGAAGAAACGCGGGCGTATTGGC
CCCAATGGGGTCTCGGTGGGGTATCGACAGAGTGCCAGCCCTGGGACCGAACCCCGCGTTTATGAACAAA
CGACCCAACACCGTGCGTTTTATTCTGTCTTTTTATTGCCGTCATAGCGCGGGTTCCTTCCGGTATTGTC
TCCTTCCGTGTTTCAGTTAGCCTCCCCCTAGGGTGGGCGAAGAACTCCAGCATGAGATCCCCGCGCTGGA
GGATCATCCAGCCGGCGTCCCGGAAAACGATTCCGAAGCCCAACCTTTCATAGAAGGCGGCGGTGGAATC
GAAATCTCGTGATGGCAGGTTGGGCGTCGCTTGGTCGGTCATTTCGAACCCCAGAGTCCCGCTCAGAAGA
ACTCGTCAAGAAGGCGATAGAAGGCGATGCGCTGCGAATCGGGAGCGGCGATACCGTAAAGCACGAGGAA
GCGGTCAGCCCATTCGCCGCCAAGCTCTTCAGCAATATCACGGGTAGCCAACGCTATGTCCTGATAGCGG
TCCGCCACACCCAGCCGGCCACAGTCGATGAATCCAGAAAAGCGGCCATTTTCCACCATGATATTCGGCA
AGCAGGCATCGCCATGGGTCACGACGAGATCCTCGCCGTCGGGCATGCTCGCCTTGAGCCTGGCGAACAG
TTCGGCTGGCGCGAGCCCCTGATGCTCTTCGTCCAGATCATCCTGATCGACAAGACCGGCTTCCATCCGA
GTACGTGCTCGCTCGATGCGATGTTTCGCTTGGTGGTCGAATGGGCAGGTAGCCGGATCAAGCGTATGCA
GCCGCCGCATTGCATCAGCCATGATGGATACTTTCTCGGCAGGAGCAAGGTGAGATGACAGGAGATCCTG
CCCCGGCACTTCGCCCAATAGCAGCCAGTCCCTTCCCGCTTCAGTGACAACGTCGAGCACAGCTGCGCAA
GGAACGCCCGTCGTGGCCAGCCACGATAGCCGCGCTGCCTCGTCTTGCAGTTCATTCAGGGCACCGGACA
GGTCGGTCTTGACAAAAAGAACCGGGCGCCCCTGCGCTGACAGCCGGAACACGGCGGCATCAGAGCAGCC
GATTGTCTGTTGTGCCCAGTCATAGCCGAATAGCCTCTCCACCCAAGCGGCCGGAGAACCTGCGTGCAAT
CCATCTTGTTCAATCATGCGAAACGATCCTCATCCTGTCTCTTGATCGATCTTTGCAAAAGCCTAGGCCT
CCAAAAAAGCCTCCTCACTACTTCTGGA
