Features (pLannotate 1.2.2; 17 found; start..end, strand, type, name):
     61..364     +  enhancer       CMV enhancer: human cytomegalovirus immediate early enhancer
    365..568     +  promoter       CMV promoter: human cytomegalovirus (CMV) immediate early promoter
    613..1320    +  CDS            mCherry: mCherry is a basic (constitutively fluorescent) red fluorescent protein published in 2004, derived from Discosoma sp.. It is reported to be a very rapidly-maturing monomer with low acid sensitivity.
   1321..1338    +  misc_feature   MCS (fragment): multiple cloning site
   1379..1701    +  CDS            FKBP (fragment): human FK506-binding protein FKBP12
   1765..1795    +  misc_feature   MCS (fragment): multiple cloning site
   1795..2916    +  CDS            PIP4K2A (fragment): PI42A_HUMAN - Also known as PI5P4KA, PIP5K2, PIP5K2A. Experimental evidence at protein level: Swiss-Prot protein existence level 1. Catalyzes the phosphorylation of phosphatidylinositol 5- phosphate (PtdIns5P) on the fourth hydroxyl of the myo-inositol ring, to form phosphatidylinositol 4,5-bisphosphate (PtdIns(4,5)P2) (PubMed:9367159, PubMed:23326584). Has both ATP- and GTP-dependent kinase activities (PubMed:26774281). May exert its function by regulating the levels of PtdIns5P, which functions in the cytosol by increasing AKT activity and in the nucleus signals through ING2 (PubMed:18364242
   2942..3026    +  CDS            large T antigen (fragment): large T antigen from SV40 (simian virus 40)
   3049..3170    +  polyA_signal   SV40 poly(A) signal: SV40 polyadenylation signal
   3204..3632    -  rep_origin     f1 ori (sequence partly withheld): f1 bacteriophage origin of replication; arrow indicates direction of (+) strand synthesis
   3659..3763    +  promoter       AmpR promoter: bla
   3765..4122    +  promoter       SV40 promoter: SV40 enhancer and early promoter
   4157..4951    +  CDS            NeoR/KanR: aminoglycoside phosphotransferase from Tn5; aph(3')-II (or nptII); confers resistance to neomycin, kanamycin, and G418 (Geneticin®)
   4972..5124    +  CDS            ble (fragment): BLE_KLEPN - Experimental evidence at protein level: Swiss-Prot protein existence level 1. Binding protein with a strong affinity to the bleomycin family of antibiotics. Binds to CL990; an antimitotic-antibiotic compound. From Klebsiella pneumoniae.
   5183..5230    +  polyA_signal   HSV TK poly(A) signal: herpes simplex virus thymidine kinase polyadenylation signal (Cole and Stacy, 1985)
   5321..5337    -  polyA_signal   bGH poly(A) signal (fragment): bovine growth hormone polyadenylation signal
   5559..6147    +  rep_origin     ori: high-copy-number ColE1/pMB1/pBR322/pUC origin of replication
>Addgene plasmid #202745 | mCherry-FKBP-PIP4K2A-Kina | depositor full sequence | sequence record 399756 | mCherry-FKBP-PIP4K2A-Kina sequence 6261 bps
TAGTTATTAATAGTAATCAATTACGGGGTCATTAGTTCATAGCCCATATATGGAGTTCCGCGTTACATAA
CTTACGGTAAATGGCCCGCCTGGCTGACCGCCCAACGACCCCCGCCCATTGACGTCAATAATGACGTATG
TTCCCATAGTAACGCCAATAGGGACTTTCCATTGACGTCAATGGGTGGAGTATTTACGGTAAACTGCCCA
CTTGGCAGTACATCAAGTGTATCATATGCCAAGTACGCCCCCTATTGACGTCAATGACGGTAAATGGCCC
GCCTGGCATTATGCCCAGTACATGACCTTATGGGACTTTCCTACTTGGCAGTACATCTACGTATTAGTCA
TCGCTATTACCATGGTGATGCGGTTTTGGCAGTACATCAATGGGCGTGGATAGCGGTTTGACTCACGGGG
ATTTCCAAGTCTCCACCCCATTGACGTCAATGGGAGTTTGTTTTGGCACCAAAATCAACGGGACTTTCCA
AAATGTCGTAACAACTCCGCCCCATTGACGCAAATGGGCGGTAGGCGTGTACGGTGGGAGGTCTATATAA
GCAGAGCTGGTTTAGTGAACCGTCAGATCCGCTAGCGCTACCGGTCGCCACCATGGTGAGCAAGGGCGAG
GAGGATAACATGGCCATCATCAAGGAGTTCATGCGCTTCAAGGTGCACATGGAGGGCTCCGTGAACGGCC
ACGAGTTCGAGATCGAGGGCGAGGGCGAGGGCCGCCCCTACGAGGGCACCCAGACCGCCAAGCTGAAGGT
GACCAAGGGTGGCCCCCTGCCCTTCGCCTGGGACATCCTGTCCCCTCAGTTCATGTACGGCTCCAAGGCC
TACGTGAAGCACCCCGCCGACATCCCCGACTACTTGAAGCTGTCCTTCCCCGAGGGCTTCAAGTGGGAGC
GCGTGATGAACTTCGAGGACGGCGGCGTGGTGACCGTGACCCAGGACTCCTCCCTGCAGGACGGCGAGTT
CATCTACAAGGTGAAGCTGCGCGGCACCAACTTCCCCTCCGACGGCCCCGTAATGCAGAAGAAGACCATG
GGCTGGGAGGCCTCCTCCGAGCGGATGTACCCCGAGGACGGCGCCCTGAAGGGCGAGATCAAGCAGAGGC
TGAAGCTGAAGGACGGCGGCCACTACGACGCTGAGGTCAAGACCACCTACAAGGCCAAGAAGCCCGTGCA
GCTGCCCGGCGCCTACAACGTCAACATCAAGTTGGACATCACCTCCCACAACGAGGACTACACCATCGTG
GAACAGTACGAACGCGCCGAGGGCCGCCACTCCACCGGCGGCATGGACGAGCTGTACAAGTCCGGACTCA
GATCTCGAAGCGCGGCCGCGGGAGCAGGAGGAGCAGCTCGAGCGGCGCTGGGAGTGCAGGTGGAAACCAT
CTCCCCAGGAGACGGGCGCACCTTCCCCAAGCGCGGCCAGACCTGCGTGGTGCACTACACCGGGATGCTT
GAAGATGGAAAGAAATTTGATTCCTCCCGGGACAGAAACAAGCCCTTTAAGTTTATGCTAGGCAAGCAGG
AGGTGATCCGAGGCTGGGAAGAAGGGGTTGCCCAGATGAGTGTGGGTCAGAGAGCCAAACTGACTATATC
TCCAGATTATGCCTATGGTGCCACTGGGCACCCAGGCATCATCCCACCACATGCCACTCTCGTCTTCGAT
GTGGAGCTTCTAAAACTGGAAAGTGCTGGTGGTAGTGCTGGTGGTAGTGCTGGTGGTAGTGCTGGTGGTA
GTGCTGGTGGTCCGCGAGCTCAAGCTTCGAATTCTGCAGTCGACGCCAGCGACCCGCTGCTCAGCGTCCT
CATGTGGGGGGTAAACCACTCGATCAATGAACTGAGCCATGTTCAAATCCCTGTTATGTTGATGCCAGAT
GACTTCAAAGCCTATTCAAAAATAAAGGTGGACAATCACCTTTTTAACAAAGAAAACATGCCGAGCCATT
TCAAGTTTAAGGAATACTGCCCGATGGTCTTCCGTAACCTGCGGGAGAGGTTTGGAATTGATGATCAAGA
TTTCCAGAATTCCCTGACCAGGAGCGCACCCCTCCCCAACGACTCCCAGGCCCGCAGTGGAGCTCGTTTT
CACACTTCCTACGACAAAAGATACATCATCAAGACTATTACCAGTGAAGACGTGGCCGAAATGCACAACA
TCCTGAAGAAATACCACCAGTACATAGTGGAATGTCATGGGATCACCCTTCTTCCCCAGTTCTTGGGCAT
GTACCGGCTTAATGTTGATGGAGTTGAAATATATGTGATAGTTACAAGAAATGTATTCAGCCACCGTTTG
TCTGTGTATAGGAAATACGACTTAAAGGGCTCTACAGTGGCTAGAGAAGCTAGTGACAAAGAAAAGGCCA
AAGAACTGCCAACTCTGAAAGATAATGATTTCATTAATGAGGGCCAAAAGATTTATATTGATGACAACAG
CAAGAAGGTCTTCCTGGAAAAACTAAAAAAGGATGTTGAGTTTCTGGCCCAGCTGAAGCTCATGGACTAC
AGTCTGCTGGTGGGAATTCATGATGTGGAGAGAGCCGAACAGGAGGAAGTGGAGTGTGAGGAGAACGATG
GGGAGGAGGAGGGCGAGAGCGATGGCACCCACCCGGTGGGAACCCCCCCAGATAGCCCCGGGAATACACT
GAACAGCTCACCACCCCTGGCTCCCGGGGAGTTCGATCCGAACATCGACGTCTATGGAATTAAGTGCCAT
GAAAACTCGCCTAGGAAGGAGGTGTACTTCATGGCAATTATTGACATCCTTACTCATTATGATGCAAAAA
AGAAAGCTGCCCATGCTGCAAAAACTGTTAAACATGGCGCTGGCGCGGAGATCTCCACCGTGAACCCAGA
ACAGTATTCAAAGCGCTTTTTGGACTTTATTGGCCACATCTTGACGTAAGGATCCACCGGATCTAGATAA
CTGATCATAATCAGCCATACCACATTTGTAGAGGTTTTACTTGCTTTAAAAAACCTCCCACACCTCCCCC
TGAACCTGAAACATAAAATGAATGCAATTGTTGTTGTTAACTTGTTTATTGCAGCTTATAATGGTTACAA
ATAAAGCAATAGCATCACAAATTTCACAAATAAAGCATTTTTTTCACTGCATTCTAGTTGTGGTTTGTCC
AAACTCATCAATGTATCTTAACGCGTAAATTGTAAGCGTTAATATTTTGTTAAAATTCGCGTTAAATTTT
TGTTAAATCAGCTCATTTTTTAACCAATAGGCCGAAATCGGCAAAATCCCTTATAAATCAAAAGAATAGA
CCGAGATAGGGT
[37 nt withheld, positions 3303-3339]
AAAGAACGTGGACTCCAACGTCAAAGG
[49 nt withheld, positions 3367-3415]
T
[91 nt withheld, positions 3417-3507]
G
[124 nt withheld, positions 3509-3632]
CAGGTGGCACTTTTCGGGGAAATGTGCGCGGAACCCCTATTTGTTTATTTTTCTAAATACATTCAAATAT
GTATCCGCTCATGAGACAATAACCCTGATAAATGCTTCAATAATATTGAAAAAGGAAGAGTCCTGAGGCG
GAAAGAACCAGCTGTGGAATGTGTGTCAGTTAGGGTGTGGAAAGTCCCCAGGCTCCCCAGCAGGCAGAAG
TATGCAAAGCATGCATCTCAATTAGTCAGCAACCAGGTGTGGAAAGTCCCCAGGCTCCCCAGCAGGCAGA
AGTATGCAAAGCATGCATCTCAATTAGTCAGCAACCATAGTCCCGCCCCTAACTCCGCCCATCCCGCCCC
TAACTCCGCCCAGTTCCGCCCATTCTCCGCCCCATGGCTGACTAATTTTTTTTATTTATGCAGAGGCCGA
GGCCGCCTCGGCCTCTGAGCTATTCCAGAAGTAGTGAGGAGGCTTTTTTGGAGGCCTAGGCTTTTGCAAA
GATCGATCAAGAGACAGGATGAGGATCGTTTCGCATGATTGAACAAGATGGATTGCACGCAGGTTCTCCG
GCCGCTTGGGTGGAGAGGCTATTCGGCTATGACTGGGCACAACAGACAATCGGCTGCTCTGATGCCGCCG
TGTTCCGGCTGTCAGCGCAGGGGCGCCCGGTTCTTTTTGTCAAGACCGACCTGTCCGGTGCCCTGAATGA
ACTGCAAGACGAGGCAGCGCGGCTATCGTGGCTGGCCACGACGGGCGTTCCTTGCGCAGCTGTGCTCGAC
GTTGTCACTGAAGCGGGAAGGGACTGGCTGCTATTGGGCGAAGTGCCGGGGCAGGATCTCCTGTCATCTC
ACCTTGCTCCTGCCGAGAAAGTATCCATCATGGCTGATGCAATGCGGCGGCTGCATACGCTTGATCCGGC
TACCTGCCCATTCGACCACCAAGCGAAACATCGCATCGAGCGAGCACGTACTCGGATGGAAGCCGGTCTT
GTCGATCAGGATGATCTGGACGAAGAGCATCAGGGGCTCGCGCCAGCCGAACTGTTCGCCAGGCTCAAGG
CGAGCATGCCCGACGGCGAGGATCTCGTCGTGACCCATGGCGATGCCTGCTTGCCGAATATCATGGTGGA
AAATGGCCGCTTTTCTGGATTCATCGACTGTGGCCGGCTGGGTGTGGCGGACCGCTATCAGGACATAGCG
TTGGCTACCCGTGATATTGCTGAAGAGCTTGGCGGCGAATGGGCTGACCGCTTCCTCGTGCTTTACGGTA
TCGCCGCTCCCGATTCGCAGCGCATCGCCTTCTATCGCCTTCTTGACGAGTTCTTCTGAGCGGGACTCTG
GGGTTCGAAATGACCGACCAAGCGACGCCCAACCTGCCATCACGAGATTTCGATTCCACCGCCGCCTTCT
ATGAAAGGTTGGGCTTCGGAATCGTTTTCCGGGACGCCGGCTGGATGATCCTCCAGCGCGGGGATCTCAT
GCTGGAGTTCTTCGCCCACCCTAGGGGGAGGCTAACTGAAACACGGAAGGAGACAATACCGGAAGGAACC
CGCGCTATGACGGCAATAAAAAGACAGAATAAAACGCACGGTGTTGGGTCGTTTGTTCATAAACGCGGGG
TTCGGTCCCAGGGCTGGCACTCTGTCGATACCCCACCGAGACCCCATTGGGGCCAATACGCCCGCGTTTC
TTCCTTTTCCCCACCCCACCCCCCAAGTTCGGGTGAAGGCCCAGGGCTCGCAGCCAACGTCGGGGCGGCA
GGCCCTGCCATAGCCTCAGGTTACTCATATATACTTTAGATTGATTTAAAACTTCATTTTTAATTTAAAA
GGATCTAGGTGAAGATCCTTTTTGATAATCTCATGACCAAAATCCCTTAACGTGAGTTTTCGTTCCACTG
AGCGTCAGACCCCGTAGAAAAGATCAAAGGATCTTCTTGAGATCCTTTTTTTCTGCGCGTAATCTGCTGC
TTGCAAACAAAAAAACCACCGCTACCAGCGGTGGTTTGTTTGCCGGATCAAGAGCTACCAACTCTTTTTC
CGAAGGTAACTGGCTTCAGCAGAGCGCAGATACCAAATACTGTCCTTCTAGTGTAGCCGTAGTTAGGCCA
CCACTTCAAGAACTCTGTAGCACCGCCTACATACCTCGCTCTGCTAATCCTGTTACCAGTGGCTGCTGCC
AGTGGCGATAAGTCGTGTCTTACCGGGTTGGACTCAAGACGATAGTTACCGGATAAGGCGCAGCGGTCGG
GCTGAACGGGGGGTTCGTGCACACAGCCCAGCTTGGAGCGAACGACCTACACCGAACTGAGATACCTACA
GCGTGAGCTATGAGAAAGCGCCACGCTTCCCGAAGGGAGAAAGGCGGACAGGTATCCGGTAAGCGGCAGG
GTCGGAACAGGAGAGCGCACGAGGGAGCTTCCAGGGGGAAACGCCTGGTATCTTTATAGTCCTGTCGGGT
TTCGCCACCTCTGACTTGAGCGTCGATTTTTGTGATGCTCGTCAGGGGGGCGGAGCCTATGGAAAAACGC
CAGCAACGCGGCCTTTTTACGGTTCCTGGCCTTTTGCTGGCCTTTTGCTCACATGTTCTTTCCTGCGTTA
TCCCCTGATTCTGTGGATAACCGTATTACCGCCATGCAT
